Addgene plasmid #135247: p667-UBC-PKMYT1-V5-TurboID_IDG-K
Purpose: Gateway destination clone of PKMYT1 (human) tagged with C-terminal V5-TurboID for generating protein-proximity networks using proximity-dependent biotinylation proteomics
Depositing lab: Ben Major. Depositing organization: University of North Carolina at Chapel Hill.
Backbone
  Vector backbone: pDest667
  Backbone manufacturer: PEL
  Backbone size w/o insert (bp): 9014
  Vector type: Mammalian Expression, Lentiviral ; Gateway Destination
  Selectable markers: Puromycin
Growth in bacteria
  Bacterial resistance: Ampicillin, 100 μg/mL
  Growth temperature: 30°C
  Growth strain: NEB Stable
  Copy number: Low Copy
Gene/Insert
  Gene/Insert name: PKMYT1-V5-TurboID (alt name: PKMYT1)
  Species: H. sapiens (human)
  Entrez Gene: PKMYT1 (a.k.a. MYT1, PPP1R126)
  Promoter: Ubiquitin
  Tag / fusion protein: V5-TurboID (C terminal on insert)
  Cloning method: Gateway Cloning
  Sequencing primers: 5′ GCCCGAAGGAATAGAAGAAGAA; 3′ CATAGCGTAAAAGGAGCAACA
Terms and licenses: Academic/Nonprofit Terms; Industry Terms: Not Available to Industry
Depositor comments: These plasmids were generated as part of the Illuminating the Druggable Genome (IDG) program sponsored by the NIH Common Fund. The goal of this program is to identify, gather, and distribute information and resources for proteins that currently are not well-studied yet belong to commonly drug-targeted protein families: protein kinases, non-olfactory G-protein coupled receptors (GPCRs), and ion channels. The IDG program is designed to develop fundamental research tools for understudied proteins, elucidate their function, and disseminate the IDG-related resources and data to the greater scientific community. These lentiviral gateway destination plasmids were generated, as part of the Kinase-Data and Resource Generating Center (DRGC), using the single fragment or multisite gateway cloning technology. They were used for generating proteomics-based protein-interaction and protein-proximity networks that can be accessed through the kinase-DRGC website https://darkkinome.org/. Each plasmid has either an N- or C-terminal fusion protein (Flag/ V5/V5-miniTurbo/V5-TurboID/miniTurbo-V5/TurboID-V5) tagged understudied kinase driven under either a CMV or Ubiquitin (UBC) promoter. All inserts in the pENTR plasmids used to generate the deposited destination plasmids were end-sequenced and insert size validated prior to multi-site gateway cloning. The combined insert size of the single fragment or three fragment destination plasmids were confirmed by restriction digestion (BsrGI, and EcoRV for pDest667; BsrGI, EcoRV, and BstZ17I for pDest663; and BsrGI for pHAGE) and all plasmids were partially sequenced to ensure in-frame ORFs and fusion tags.
How to cite: p667-UBC-PKMYT1-V5-TurboID_IDG-K was a gift from Ben Major (Addgene plasmid # 135247 ; http://n2t.net/addgene:135247 ; RRID:Addgene_135247)
