[The description below was written by a language model from this plasmid's Addgene catalogue record and the feature table of its GenBank file.]
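Description:
p667-UBC-PKMYT1-V5-TurboID_IDG-K is an 11.1 kb lentiviral mammalian expression plasmid built on the pDest667 Gateway destination backbone. It was produced within the Illuminating the Druggable Genome programme, which develops tools for understudied kinases. In bacteria it is maintained through a ColE1/pUC-type origin and selected with ampicillin (AmpR). The catalogue lists it as low copy, although the origin is annotated as a high-copy type. An f1 origin and an SV40 origin are also present.

The viral portion follows a self-inactivating HIV-1 design. An RSV promoter drives a truncated 5' LTR, followed by the Psi packaging signal, RRE and cPPT/CTS, and the unit ends in a U3-deleted 3' LTR with a downstream SV40 polyadenylation signal. These elements allow the genomic RNA to be packaged and integrated when packaging functions are supplied in trans, while disabling LTR promoter activity after integration.

The payload was assembled by multisite Gateway recombination, and the attB4, attB1, attB2 and attB3 scars mark the fragment junctions. The human ubiquitin C promoter lies between attB4 and attB1. The human PKMYT1 (MYT1) coding region occupies the attB1–attB2 interval, although it is not annotated as a feature in the table. A V5 epitope and the TurboID engineered biotin ligase lie between attB2 and attB3, giving a C-terminal V5-TurboID fusion. A WPRE downstream enhances transcript expression. A puromycin N-acetyltransferase cassette permits selection of transduced cells; its promoter is not annotated, though a mouse PGK primer site sits just upstream.

The construct is intended for proximity-dependent biotinylation proteomics. TurboID labels proteins near PKMYT1 so that its protein-proximity network can be mapped, and V5 allows detection of the fusion. The depositor notes that the plasmids were only partially sequenced.
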