LOCUS       Exported 11116 bp ds-DNA circular SYN 06-SEP-2022
DEFINITION  Gateway destination clone of PKMYT1 (human) tagged with C-terminal
            V5-TurboID for generating protein-proximity networks using
            proximity-dependent biotinylation proteomics .
ACCESSION   .
VERSION     .
KEYWORDS    p667-UBC-PKMYT1-V5-TurboID_IDG-K
SOURCE      synthetic DNA construct
  ORGANISM  synthetic DNA construct
REFERENCE   1 (bases 1 to 11116)
  TITLE     Major lab plasmids for proteomics-based protein-interaction and
            protein-proximity network generation
REFERENCE   2 (bases 1 to 11116)
  AUTHORS   .
  TITLE     Direct Submission
  JOURNAL   Exported Sep 6, 2022 from SnapGene Server 1.1.58
            http://www.snapgene.com
FEATURES             Location/Qualifiers
     source          1..11116
                     /organism="synthetic DNA construct"
                     /mol_type="other DNA"
     protein_bind    1..22
                     /label=CAP binding site
                     /bound_moiety="E. coli catabolite activator protein"
                     /note="CAP binding activates transcription in the presence
                     of cAMP."
     promoter        37..67
                     /label=lac promoter
                     /note="promoter for the E. coli lac operon"
     protein_bind    75..91
                     /label=lac operator
                     /bound_moiety="lac repressor encoded by lacI"
                     /note="The lac repressor binds to the lac operator to
                     inhibit transcription in E. coli. This inhibition can be
                     relieved by adding lactose or
                     isopropyl-beta-D-thiogalactopyranoside (IPTG)."
     primer_bind     80..102
                     /label=M13/pUC Reverse
                     /note="In lacZ gene"
     primer_bind     99..115
                     /label=M13 rev
                     /note="common sequencing primer, one of multiple similar
                     variants"
     primer_bind     99..115
                     /label=M13 Reverse
                     /note="In lacZ gene. Also called M13-rev"
     primer_bind     134..154
                     /label=T3
                     /note="T3 promoter, forward primer"
     promoter        136..154
                     /label=T3 promoter
                     /note="promoter for bacteriophage T3 RNA polymerase"
     promoter        182..408
                     /label=RSV promoter
                     /note="Rous sarcoma virus enhancer/promoter"
     LTR             409..589
                     /label=5' LTR (truncated)
                     /note="truncated 5' long terminal repeat (LTR) from HIV-1"
     misc_feature    636..761
                     /label=HIV-1 Psi
                     /note="packaging signal of human immunodeficiency virus
                     type 1"
     misc_feature    1254..1487
                     /label=RRE
                     /note="The Rev response element (RRE) of HIV-1 allows for
                     Rev-dependent mRNA export from the nucleus to the
                     cytoplasm."
     CDS             1672..1716
                     /codon_start=1
                     /product="antigenic peptide corresponding to amino acids
                     655 to 669 of the HIV envelope protein gp41 (Lutje Hulsik
                     et al., 2013)"
                     /label=gp41 peptide
                     /note="recognized by the 2H10 single-chain llama nanobody"
                     /translation="KNEQELLELDKWASL"
     misc_feature    1983..2099
                     /label=cPPT/CTS
                     /note="central polypurine tract and central termination
                     sequence of HIV-1"
     protein_bind    2131..2151
                     /gene="mutant version of attB"
                     /label=attB4
                     /bound_moiety="BP Clonase(TM)"
                     /note="core recombination site for the Gateway(R) BP
                     reaction"
     promoter        2151..3362
                     /label=UbC promoter
                     /note="human ubiquitin C promoter"
     primer_bind     3199..3218
                     /label=hUBCpro-F
                     /note="Human Ubiquitin C (UbC) promoter, forward primer"
     protein_bind    3363..3387
                     /gene="mutant version of attB"
                     /label=attB1
                     /bound_moiety="BP Clonase(TM)"
                     /note="recombination site for the Gateway(R) BP reaction"
     protein_bind    complement(4885..4909)
                     /gene="mutant version of attB"
                     /label=attB2
                     /bound_moiety="BP Clonase(TM)"
                     /note="recombination site for the Gateway(R) BP reaction"
     CDS             4911..4952
                     /codon_start=1
                     /product="epitope tag from simian virus 5"
                     /label=V5 tag
                     /translation="GKPIPNPLLGLDST"
     CDS             4959..5915
                     /codon_start=1
                     /product="mutant of the E. coli biotin ligase BioID
                     engineered for improved catalytic efficiency (Branon et
                     al., 2018)"
                     /label=TurboID
                     /translation="KDNTVPLKLIALLANGEFHSGEQLGETLGMSRAAINKHIQTLRDW
                     GVDVFTVPGKGYSLPEPIPLLNAKQILGQLDGGSVAVLPVVDSTNQYLLDRIGELKSGD
                     ACIAEYQQAGRGSRGRKWFSPFGANLYLSMFWRLKRGPAAIGLGPVIGIVMAEALRKLG
                     ADKVRVKWPNDLYLQDRKLAGILVELAGITGDAAQIVIGAGINVAMRRVEESVVNQGWI
                     TLQEAGINLDRNTLAATLIRELRAALELFEQEGLAPYLPRWEKLDNFINRPVKLIIGDK
                     EIFGISRGIDKQGALLLEQDGVIKPWMGGEISLRSAEK"
     protein_bind    complement(5921..5941)
                     /gene="mutant version of attB"
                     /label=attB3
                     /bound_moiety="BP Clonase(TM)"
                     /note="core recombination site for the Gateway(R) BP
                     reaction"
     misc_feature    5970..6558
                     /label=WPRE
                     /note="woodchuck hepatitis virus posttranscriptional
                     regulatory element"
     primer_bind     complement(6023..6043)
                     /label=WPRE-R
                     /note="WPRE, reverse primer"
     CDS             complement(6441..6452)
                     /codon_start=1
                     /product="Factor Xa recognition and cleavage site"
                     /label=Factor Xa site
                     /translation="IEGR"
     primer_bind     complement(6607..6630)
                     /label=MSCV-rev
                     /note="Murine stem cell virus, reverse primer"
     primer_bind     6991..7010
                     /label=mPGK-F
                     /note="Mouse PGK promoter, forward primer"
     CDS             7079..7678
                     /codon_start=1
                     /gene="pac from Streptomyces alboniger"
                     /product="puromycin N-acetyltransferase"
                     /label=PuroR
                     /note="confers resistance to puromycin"
                     /translation="MTEYKPTVRLATRDDVPRAVRTLAAAFADYPATRHTVDPDRHIER
                     VTELQELFLTRVGLDIGKVWVADDGAAVAVWTTPESVEAGAVFAEIGPRMAELSGSRLA
                     AQQQMEGLLAPHRPKEPAWFLATVGVSPDHQGKGLGSAVVLPGVEAAERAGVPAFLETS
                     APRNLPFYERLGFTVTADVEVPEGPRTWCMTRKPGA"
     primer_bind     complement(7079..7098)
                     /label=Puro-R
                     /note="Puromycin resistance gene, reverse primer. Also
                     called puro-variant-R"
     primer_bind     7575..7595
                     /label=Puro-F
                     /note="Puromycin resistance gene, forward primer"
     LTR             7816..8049
                     /label=3' LTR (Delta-U3)
                     /note="self-inactivating 3' long terminal repeat (LTR) from
                     HIV-1"
     polyA_signal    8121..8242
                     /label=SV40 poly(A) signal
                     /note="SV40 polyadenylation signal"
     primer_bind     complement(8158..8177)
                     /label=SV40pA-R
                     /note="SV40 polyA, reverse primer"
     primer_bind     8212..8231
                     /label=EBV-rev
                     /note="SV40 polyA terminator, reverse primer"
     rep_origin      8282..8417
                     /label=SV40 ori
                     /note="SV40 origin of replication"
     primer_bind     8344..8363
                     /label=SV40pro-F
                     /note="SV40 promoter/origin, forward primer"
     primer_bind     complement(8437..8456)
                     /label=T7
                     /note="T7 promoter, forward primer"
     promoter        complement(8438..8456)
                     /label=T7 promoter
                     /note="promoter for bacteriophage T7 RNA polymerase"
     primer_bind     complement(8466..8483)
                     /label=M13 Forward
                     /note="In lacZ gene. Also called M13-F20 or M13 (-21)
                     Forward"
     primer_bind     complement(8466..8482)
                     /label=M13 fwd
                     /note="common sequencing primer, one of multiple similar
                     variants"
     primer_bind     complement(8475..8497)
                     /label=M13/pUC Forward
                     /note="In lacZ gene"
     rep_origin      8624..9079
                     /direction=RIGHT
                     /label=f1 ori
                     /note="f1 bacteriophage origin of replication; arrow
                     indicates direction of (+) strand synthesis"
     primer_bind     complement(8711..8730)
                     /label=F1ori-R
                     /note="F1 origin, reverse primer"
     primer_bind     8921..8942
                     /label=F1ori-F
                     /note="F1 origin, forward primer"
     promoter        9105..9209
                     /gene="bla"
                     /label=AmpR promoter
     CDS             9210..10070
                     /codon_start=1
                     /gene="bla"
                     /product="beta-lactamase"
                     /label=AmpR
                     /note="confers resistance to ampicillin, carbenicillin, and
                     related antibiotics"
                     /translation="MSIQHFRVALIPFFAAFCLPVFAHPETLVKVKDAEDQLGARVGYI
                     ELDLNSGKILESFRPEERFPMMSTFKVLLCGAVLSRIDAGQEQLGRRIHYSQNDLVEYS
                     PVTEKHLTDGMTVRELCSAAITMSDNTAANLLLTTIGGPKELTAFLHNMGDHVTRLDRW
                     EPELNEAIPNDERDTTMPVAMATTLRKLLTGELLTLASRQQLIDWMEADKVAGPLLRSA
                     LPAGWFIADKSGAGERGSRGIIAALGPDGKPSRIVVIYTTGSQATMDERNRQIAEIGAS
                     LIKHW"
     primer_bind     complement(9428..9447)
                     /label=Amp-R
                     /note="Ampicillin resistance gene, reverse primer"
     rep_origin      10241..10829
                     /direction=RIGHT
                     /label=ori
                     /note="high-copy-number ColE1/pMB1/pBR322/pUC origin of
                     replication"
     primer_bind     10730..10749
                     /label=pBR322ori-F
                     /note="pBR322 origin, forward primer"
     primer_bind     10983..11000
                     /label=L4440
                     /note="L4440 vector, forward primer"
ORIGIN
        1 taatgtgagt tagctcactc attaggcacc ccaggcttta cactttatgc ttccggctcg
       61 tatgttgtgt ggaattgtga gcggataaca atttcacaca ggaaacagct atgaccatga
      121 ttacgccaag cgcgcaatta accctcacta aagggaacaa aagctggagc tgcaagctta
      181 atgtagtctt atgcaatact cttgtagtct tgcaacatgg taacgatgag ttagcaacat
      241 gccttacaag gagagaaaaa gcaccgtgca tgccgattgg tggaagtaag gtggtacgat
      301 cgtgccttat taggaaggca acagacgggt ctgacatgga ttggacgaac cactgaattg
      361 ccgcattgca gagatattgt atttaagtgc ctagctcgat acataaacgg gtctctctgg
      421 ttagaccaga tctgagcctg ggagctctct ggctaactag ggaacccact gcttaagcct
      481 caataaagct tgccttgagt gcttcaagta gtgtgtgccc gtctgttgtg tgactctggt
      541 aactagagat ccctcagacc cttttagtca gtgtggaaaa tctctagcag tggcgcccga
      601 acagggactt gaaagcgaaa gggaaaccag aggagctctc tcgacgcagg actcggcttg
      661 ctgaagcgcg cacggcaaga ggcgaggggc ggcgactggt gagtacgcca aaaattttga
      721 ctagcggagg ctagaaggag agagatgggt gcgagagcgt cagtattaag cgggggagaa
      781 ttagatcgcg atgggaaaaa attcggttaa ggccaggggg aaagaaaaaa tataaattaa
      841 aacatatagt atgggcaagc agggagctag aacgattcgc agttaatcct ggcctgttag
      901 aaacatcaga aggctgtaga caaatactgg gacagctaca accatccctt cagacaggat
      961 cagaagaact tagatcatta tataatacag tagcaaccct ctattgtgtg catcaaagga
     1021 tagagataaa agacaccaag gaagctttag acaagataga ggaagagcaa aacaaaagta
     1081 agaccaccgc acagcaagcg gccgctgatc ttcagacctg gaggaggaga tatgagggac
     1141 aattggagaa gtgaattata taaatataaa gtagtaaaaa ttgaaccatt aggagtagca
     1201 cccaccaagg caaagagaag agtggtgcag agagaaaaaa gagcagtggg aataggagct
     1261 ttgttccttg ggttcttggg agcagcagga agcactatgg gcgcagcgtc aatgacgctg
     1321 acggtacagg ccagacaatt attgtctggt atagtgcagc agcagaacaa tttgctgagg
     1381 gctattgagg cgcaacagca tctgttgcaa ctcacagtct ggggcatcaa gcagctccag
     1441 gcaagaatcc tggctgtgga aagataccta aaggatcaac agctcctggg gatttggggt
     1501 tgctctggaa aactcatttg caccactgct gtgccttgga atgctagttg gagtaataaa
     1561 tctctggaac agatttggaa tcacacgacc tggatggagt gggacagaga aattaacaat
     1621 tacacaagct taatacactc cttaattgaa gaatcgcaaa accagcaaga aaagaatgaa
     1681 caagaattat tggaattaga taaatgggca agtttgtgga attggtttaa cataacaaat
     1741 tggctgtggt atataaaatt attcataatg atagtaggag gcttggtagg tttaagaata
     1801 gtttttgctg tactttctat agtgaataga gttaggcagg gatattcacc attatcgttt
     1861 cagacccacc tcccaacccc gaggggaccc gacaggcccg aaggaataga agaagaaggt
     1921 ggagagagag acagagacag atccattcga ttagtgaacg gatctcgacg gtatcggtta
     1981 acttttaaaa gaaaaggggg gattgggggg tacagtgcag gggaaagaat agtagacata
     2041 atagcaacag acatacaaac taaagaatta caaaaacaaa ttacaaaatt caaaatttta
     2101 tcgtccagtg tggtggaatt ctgcagatat caactttgta tagaaaagtt ggcctccgcg
     2161 ccgggttttg gcgcctcccg cgggcgcccc cctcctcacg gcgagcgctg ccacgtcaga
     2221 cgaagggcgc agcgagcgtc ctgatccttc cgcccggacg ctcaggacag cggcccgctg
     2281 ctcataagac tcggccttag aaccccagta tcagcagaag gacattttag gacgggactt
     2341 gggtgactct agggcactgg ttttctttcc agagagcgga acaggcgagg aaaagtagtc
     2401 ccttctcggc gattctgcgg agggatctcc gtggggcggt gaacgccgat gattatataa
     2461 ggacgcgccg ggtgtggcac agctagttcc gtcgcagccg ggatttgggt cgcggttctt
     2521 gtttgtggat cgctgtgatc gtcacttggt gagtagcggg ctgctgggct ggccggggct
     2581 ttcgtggccg ccgggccgct cggtgggacg gaagcgtgtg gagagaccgc caagggctgt
     2641 agtctgggtc cgcgagcaag gttgccctga actgggggtt ggggggagcg cagcaaaatg
     2701 gcggctgttc ccgagtcttg aatggaagac gcttgtgagg cgggctgtga ggtcgttgaa
     2761 acaaggtggg gggcatggtg ggcggcaaga acccaaggtc ttgaggcctt cgctaatgcg
     2821 ggaaagctct tattcgggtg agatgggctg gggcaccatc tggggaccct gacgtgaagt
     2881 ttgtcactga ctggagaact cggtttgtcg tctgttgcgg gggcggcagt tatggcggtg
     2941 ccgttgggca gtgcacccgt acctttggga gcgcgcgccc tcgtcgtgtc gtgacgtcac
     3001 ccgttctgtt ggcttataat gcagggtggg gccacctgcc ggtaggtgtg cggtaggctt
     3061 ttctccgtcg caggacgcag ggttcgggcc tagggtaggc tctcctgaat cgacaggcgc
     3121 cggacctctg gtgaggggag ggataagtga ggcgtcagtt tctttggtcg gttttatgta
     3181 cctatcttct taagtagctg aagctccggt tttgaactat gcgctcgggg ttggcgagtg
     3241 tgttttgtga agttttttag gcaccttttg aaatgtaatc atttgggtca atatgtaatt
     3301 ttcagtgtta gactagtaaa ttgtccgcta aattctggcc gtttttggct tttttgttag
     3361 acacaagttt gtacaaaaaa gttggcacca tgctagaacg gcctcctgca ctggccatgc
     3421 ccatgcccac ggagggcacc ccgccacctc tgagtggcac ccccatccca gtcccagcct
     3481 acttccgcca cgcagaacct ggattctccc tcaagaggcc cagggggctc agccggagcc
     3541 tcccacctcc gccccctgcc aagggcagca ttcccatcag ccgcctcttc cctcctcgga
     3601 ccccaggctg gcaccagctg cagccccggc gggtgtcatt ccggggcgag gcctcagaga
     3661 ctctgcagag ccctgggtat gacccaagcc ggccagagtc cttcttccag cagagcttcc
     3721 agaggctcag ccgcctgggc catggctcct acggagaggt cttcaaggtg cgctccaagg
     3781 aggacggccg gctctatgcg gtaaagcgtt ccatgtcacc attccggggc cccaaggacc
     3841 gggcccgcaa gttggccgag gtgggcagcc acgagaaggt ggggcagcac ccatgctgcg
     3901 tgcggctgga gcaggcctgg gaggagggcg gcatcctgta cctgcagacg gagctgtgcg
     3961 ggcccagcct gcagcaacac tgtgaggcct ggggtgccag cctgcctgag gcccaggtct
     4021 ggggctacct gcgggacacg ctgcttgccc tggcccatct gcacagccag ggcctggtgc
     4081 accttgatgt caagcctgcc aacatcttcc tggggccccg gggccgctgc aagctgggtg
     4141 acttcggact gctggtggag ctgggtacag caggagctgg tgaggtccag gagggagacc
     4201 cccgctacat ggcccccgag ctgctgcagg gctcctatgg gacagcagcg gatgtgttca
     4261 gtctgggcct caccatcctg gaagtggcat gcaacatgga gctgccccac ggtggggagg
     4321 gctggcagca gctgcgccag ggctacctgc cccctgagtt cactgccggt ctgtcttccg
     4381 agctgcgttc tgtccttgtc atgatgctgg agccagaccc caagctgcgg gccacggccg
     4441 aggccctgct ggcactgcct gtgttgaggc agccgcgggc ctggggtgtg ctgtggtgca
     4501 tggcagcgga ggccctgagc cgagggtggg ccctgtggca ggccctgctt gccctgctct
     4561 gctggctctg gcatgggctg gctcaccctg ccagctggct acagcccctg ggcccgccag
     4621 ccaccccgcc tggctcacca ccctgcagtt tgctcctgga cagcagcctc tccagcaact
     4681 gggatgacga cagcctaggg ccttcactct cccctgaggc tgtcctggcc cggactgtgg
     4741 ggagcacctc caccccccgg agcaggtgca cacccaggga tgccctggac ctaagtgaca
     4801 tcaactcaga gcctcctcgg ggctccttcc cctcctttga gcctcggaac ctcctcagcc
     4861 tgtttgagga caccctagac ccaaccccaa ctttcttgta caaagtgggc ggcaagccca
     4921 tccccaaccc cctgctgggc ctggacagca ccgctagcaa agacaatact gtgcctctga
     4981 agctgatcgc tctcctggct aatggcgagt tccatagtgg cgaacagctg ggagaaaccc
     5041 tgggcatgtc cagggccgct atcaacaagc acattcagac tctgcgcgac tggggcgtgg
     5101 acgtgttcac cgtgcccgga aagggctact ctctgcccga gcctatcccg ctgctgaacg
     5161 ctaaacagat tctgggacag ctggacggcg ggagcgtggc agtcctgcct gtggtcgact
     5221 ccaccaatca gtacctgctg gatcgaatcg gcgagctgaa gagtggggat gcttgcattg
     5281 cagaatatca gcaggcaggg agaggaagca gagggaggaa atggttctct ccttttggag
     5341 ctaacctgta cctgagtatg ttttggcgcc tgaagcgggg accagcagca atcggcctgg
     5401 gcccggtcat cggaattgtc atggcagaag cgctgcgaaa gctgggagca gacaaggtgc
     5461 gagtcaaatg gcccaatgac ctgtatctgc aggatagaaa gctggcaggc atcctggtgg
     5521 agctggccgg aataacaggc gatgctgcac agatcgtcat tggcgccggg attaacgtgg
     5581 ctatgaggcg cgtggaggaa agcgtggtca atcagggctg gatcacactg caggaagcag
     5641 ggattaacct ggacaggaat actctggccg ctacgctgat ccgagagctg cgggcagccc
     5701 tggaactgtt cgagcaggaa ggcctggctc catatctgcc acggtgggag aagctggata
     5761 acttcatcaa tagacccgtg aagctgatca ttggggacaa agagattttc gggattagcc
     5821 gggggattga taaacaggga gccctgctgc tggaacagga cggagttatc aaaccctgga
     5881 tgggcggaga aatcagtctg cggtctgccg aaaagtaagc caactttatt atacatagtt
     5941 gatatccagc acagtggcgg ccgctcgaca atcaacctct ggattacaaa atttgtgaaa
     6001 gattgactgg tattcttaac tatgttgctc cttttacgct atgtggatac gctgctttaa
     6061 tgcctttgta tcatgctatt gcttcccgta tggctttcat tttctcctcc ttgtataaat
     6121 cctggttgct gtctctttat gaggagttgt ggcccgttgt caggcaacgt ggcgtggtgt
     6181 gcactgtgtt tgctgacgca acccccactg gttggggcat tgccaccacc tgtcagctcc
     6241 tttccgggac tttcgctttc cccctcccta ttgccacggc ggaactcatc gccgcctgcc
     6301 ttgcccgctg ctggacaggg gctcggctgt tgggcactga caattccgtg gtgttgtcgg
     6361 ggaagctgac gtcctttcca tggctgctcg cctgtgttgc cacctggatt ctgcgcggga
     6421 cgtccttctg ctacgtccct tcggccctca atccagcgga ccttccttcc cgcggcctgc
     6481 tgccggctct gcggcctctt ccgcgtcttc gccttcgccc tcagacgagt cggatctccc
     6541 tttgggccgc ctccccgcct ggaattctac cgggtagggg aggcgctttt cccaaggcag
     6601 tctggagcat gcgctttagc agccccgctg ggcacttggc gctacacaag tggcctctgg
     6661 cctcgcacac attccacatc caccggtagg cgccaaccgg ctccgttctt tggtggcccc
     6721 ttcgcgccac cttctactcc tcccctagtc aggaagttcc cccccgcccc gcagctcgcg
     6781 tcgtgcagga cgtgacaaat ggaagtagca cgtctcacta gtctcgtgca gatggacagc
     6841 accgctgagc aatggaagcg ggtaggcctt tggggcagcg gccaatagca gctttgctcc
     6901 ttcgctttct gggctcagag gctgggaagg ggtgggtccg ggggnnnnnn nggggcgggg
     6961 cgggcgcccg aaggtcctcc ggaggcccgg cattctgcac gcttcaaaag cgcacgtctg
     7021 ccgcgctgtt ctcctcttcc tcatctccgg gcctttcgac ctgcagccca agcttaccat
     7081 gaccgagtac aagcccacgg tgcgcctcgc cacccgcgac gacgtcccca gggccgtacg
     7141 caccctcgcc gccgcgttcg ccgactaccc cgccacgcgc cacaccgtcg atccggaccg
     7201 ccacatcgag cgggtcaccg agctgcaaga actcttcctc acgcgcgtcg ggctcgacat
     7261 cggcaaggtg tgggtcgcgg acgacggcgc cgcggtggcg gtctggacca cgccggagag
     7321 cgtcgaagcg ggggcggtgt tcgccgagat cggcccgcgc atggccgagt tgagcggttc
     7381 ccggctggcc gcgcagcaac agatggaagg cctcctggcg ccgcaccggc ccaaggagcc
     7441 cgcgtggttc ctggccaccg tcggcgtctc gcccgaccac cagggcaagg gtctgggcag
     7501 cgccgtcgtg ctccccggag tggaggcggc cgagcgcgcc ggggtgcccg ccttcctgga
     7561 gacctccgcg ccccgcaacc tccccttcta cgagcggctc ggcttcaccg tcaccgccga
     7621 cgtcgaggtg cccgaaggac cgcgcacctg gtgcatgacc cgcaagcccg gtgcctgacg
     7681 cccgccccac gacccgcagc gcccgaccga aaggagcgca cgaccccatg catctcgagg
     7741 gcccggtacc tttaagacca atgacttaca aggcagctgt agatcttagc cactttttaa
     7801 aagaaaaggg gggactggaa gggctagctc actcccaacg aagacaagat ctgctttttg
     7861 cttgtactgg gtctctctgg ttagaccaga tctgagcctg ggagctctct ggctaactag
     7921 ggaacccact gcttaagcct caataaagct tgccttgagt gcttcaagta gtgtgtgccc
     7981 gtctgttgtg tgactctggt aactagagat ccctcagacc cttttagtca gtgtggaaaa
     8041 tctctagcag tagtagttca tgtcatctta ttattcagta tttataactt gcaaagaaat
     8101 gaatatcaga gagtgagagg aacttgttta ttgcagctta taatggttac aaataaagca
     8161 atagcatcac aaatttcaca aataaagcat ttttttcact gcattctagt tgtggtttgt
     8221 ccaaactcat caatgtatct tatcatgtct ggctctagct atcccgcccc taactccgcc
     8281 catcccgccc ctaactccgc ccagttccgc ccattctccg ccccatggct gactaatttt
     8341 ttttatttat gcagaggccg aggccgcctc ggcctctgag ctattccaga agtagtgagg
     8401 aggctttttt ggaggcctag ggacgtaccc aattcgccct atagtgagtc gtattacgcg
     8461 cgctcactgg ccgtcgtttt acaacgtcgt gactgggaaa accctggcgt tacccaactt
     8521 aatcgccttg cagcacatcc ccctttcgcc agctggcgta atagcgaaga ggcccgcacc
     8581 gatcgccctt cccaacagtt gcgcagcctg aatggcgaat gggnnnnnnn nnnnnnnnnn
     8641 nnnnnnnnnn nnnnnnnnnn nnnnnnnnnn nnnnnnnnnn nnnnnnnnnn nnnnnnnnnn
     8701 nnnnnnnnnn nnnnnnnnnn nnnnnnnnnn nnnnnnnnnn nnnnnnncnn nnnnnnnnnn
     8761 nnnnnnnnnn nnnnnnnnnn nnnnnnnnnn nnnnnnnnnn nnnnnnnnnn nnnnnnnnnn
     8821 nnnnnnnnnn nnnnnnnnna nnnnnnnnnn nnnnnnnnnn nnnnnnnnnn nnnnnnnnnn
     8881 nnnnnnnnnc ctttgacgtt ggagtccacg ttctttaata gtggactctt gttccaaact
     8941 ggaacaacac tcaaccctat ctcggtctat tcttttgatt tataagggat tttgccgatt
     9001 tcggcctatt ggttaaaaaa tgagctgatt taacaaaaat ttaacgcgaa ttttaacaaa
     9061 atattaacgc ttacaattta ggtggcactt ttcggggaaa tgtgcgcgga acccctattt
     9121 gtttattttt ctaaatacat tcaaatatgt atccgctcat gagacaataa ccctgataaa
     9181 tgcttcaata atattgaaaa aggaagagta tgagtattca acatttccgt gtcgccctta
     9241 ttcccttttt tgcggcattt tgccttcctg tttttgctca cccagaaacg ctggtgaaag
     9301 taaaagatgc tgaagatcag ttgggtgcac gagtgggtta catcgaactg gatctcaaca
     9361 gcggtaagat ccttgagagt tttcgccccg aagaacgttt tccaatgatg agcactttta
     9421 aagttctgct atgtggcgcg gtattatccc gtattgacgc cgggcaagag caactcggtc
     9481 gccgcataca ctattctcag aatgacttgg ttgagtactc accagtcaca gaaaagcatc
     9541 ttacggatgg catgacagta agagaattat gcagtgctgc cataaccatg agtgataaca
     9601 ctgcggccaa cttacttctg acaacgatcg gaggaccgaa ggagctaacc gcttttttgc
     9661 acaacatggg ggatcatgta actcgccttg atcgttggga accggagctg aatgaagcca
     9721 taccaaacga cgagcgtgac accacgatgc ctgtagcaat ggcaacaacg ttgcgcaaac
     9781 tattaactgg cgaactactt actctagctt cccggcaaca attaatagac tggatggagg
     9841 cggataaagt tgcaggacca cttctgcgct cggcccttcc ggctggctgg tttattgctg
     9901 ataaatctgg agccggtgag cgtgggtctc gcggtatcat tgcagcactg gggccagatg
     9961 gtaagccctc ccgtatcgta gttatctaca cgacggggag tcaggcaact atggatgaac
    10021 gaaatagaca gatcgctgag ataggtgcct cactgattaa gcattggtaa ctgtcagacc
    10081 aagtttactc atatatactt tagattgatt taaaacttca tttttaattt aaaaggatct
    10141 aggtgaagat cctttttgat aatctcatga ccaaaatccc ttaacgtgag ttttcgttcc
    10201 actgagcgtc agaccccgta gaaaagatca aaggatcttc ttgagatcct ttttttctgc
    10261 gcgtaatctg ctgcttgcaa acaaaaaaac caccgctacc agcggtggtt tgtttgccgg
    10321 atcaagagct accaactctt tttccgaagg taactggctt cagcagagcg cagataccaa
    10381 atactgttct tctagtgtag ccgtagttag gccaccactt caagaactct gtagcaccgc
    10441 ctacatacct cgctctgcta atcctgttac cagtggctgc tgccagtggc gataagtcgt
    10501 gtcttaccgg gttggactca agacgatagt taccggataa ggcgcagcgg tcgggctgaa
    10561 cggggggttc gtgcacacag cccagcttgg agcgaacgac ctacaccgaa ctgagatacc
    10621 tacagcgtga gctatgagaa agcgccacgc ttcccgaagg gagaaaggcg gacaggtatc
    10681 cggtaagcgg cagggtcgga acaggagagc gcacgaggga gcttccaggg ggaaacgcct
    10741 ggtatcttta tagtcctgtc gggtttcgcc acctctgact tgagcgtcga tttttgtgat
    10801 gctcgtcagg ggggcggagc ctatggaaaa acgccagcaa cgcggccttt ttacggttcc
    10861 tggccttttg ctggcctttt gctcacatgt tctttcctgc gttatcccct gattctgtgg
    10921 ataaccgtat taccgccttt gagtgagctg ataccgctcg ccgcagccga acgaccgagc
    10981 gcagcgagtc agtgagcgag gaagcggaag agcgcccaat acgcaaaccg cctctccccg
    11041 cgcgttggcc gattcattaa tgcagctggc acgacaggtt tcccgactgg aaagcgggca
    11101 gtgagcgcaa cgcaat
//
