>Addgene plasmid #135247 | p667-UBC-PKMYT1-V5-TurboID_IDG-K | depositor partial sequence | sequence record 260292 | DK30: TGAAGCTCCGGTTTTGAACT
GNNNTGGCTGCGGTGTGTTTTGTGAGTTTTTTAGGCACCTTTTGAATGTAATCATTTGGGTCAATATGTA
ATTTTCAGTGTTAGACTAGTAAATTGTCCGCTAAATTCTGGCCGTTTTTGGCTTTTTTGTTAGACGCAAC
TTTGTACAAAAAAGTTGGCACCATGCTAGAACGGCCTCCTGCACTGGCCATGCCCATGCCCACGGAGGGC
ACCCCGCCACCTCTGAGTGGCACCCCCATCCCAGTCCCAGCCTACTTCCGCCACGCAGAACCTGGATTCT
CCCTCAAGAGGCCCAGGGGGCTCAGCCGGAGCCTCCCACCTCCGCCCCCTGCCAAGGGCAGCATTCCCAT
CAGCCGCCTCTTCCCTCCTCGGACCCCAGGCTGGCACCAGCTGCAGCCCCGGCGGGTGTCATTCCGGGGC
GAGGCCTCAGAGACTCTGCAGAGCCCTGGGTATGACCCAAGCCGGCCAGAGTCCTTCTTCCAGCAGAGCT
TCCAGAGGCTCAGCCGCCTGGGCCATGGCTCCTACGGAGAGGTCTTCAAGGTGCGCTCCAAGGAGGACGG
CCGGCTCTATGCGGTAAAGCGTTCCATGTCACCATTCCGGGGCCCCAAGGACCGGGCCCGCAAGTTGGCC
GAGGTGGGCAGCCACGAGAAGGTGGGGCAGCACCCATGCTGCGTGCGGCTGGAGCAGGCCTGGGAGGAGG
GCGGCATCCTGTACCTGCAGACGGAGCTGTGCGGGCCCAGCCTGCAGCAACACTGTGAGGCCTGGGGTGC
CAGCCTGCCTGAGGCCCACGTCTGGGGCTACCTGCGGGACACGCTGCTTGCCCTGGCCCATCTGCACAGC
CAGGGCCTGGTGCACCTTGATGTCAAGCCTGCCAACATCTTCCTGGGGCCCCGGGGCCGCTGCAAGCTGG
GTGACTTCGGACTGCTGGTGGAGCTGGGTACAGCAGGAGCTGGTGAGGTCCAGGAGGGAGACCCCCGCTA
CATGGGCCCCGAGCTGCTGCAGGCTCCTATGGGACAGCAGCGGATGTTGTTCAGTCTGGGCCTCACCAAT
CCTGGAAGTGCATGCACATGGAGCTGCCCACGGGTGGGGGAGGGCTGGCAGCACTGCCCAGGCTAACTGC
CCTGGAGTCACTGCGNCTGTCCTCACTGCGTCGTCCTGNCATGATGCTGGAACCGAACCCAAGCTGCCGC
NANGTCAGAGACCTGGCTGGNNCATGGCCNGT
