>Addgene plasmid #135247 | p667-UBC-PKMYT1-V5-TurboID_IDG-K | depositor partial sequence | sequence record 260293 | DK40: CATTTCCTCCCTCTGCTTCC
GGNNGTCGATTCTGCATGCAGCATCCCCACTCTTCAGCTCGCCGATTCGATCCAGCAGGTACTGATTGGT
GGAGTCGACCACAGGCAGGACTGCCACGCTCCCGCCGTCCAGCTGTCCCAGAATCTGTTTAGCGTTCAGC
AGCGGGATAGGCTCGGGCAGAGAGTAGCCCTTTCCGGGCACGGTGAACACGTCCACGCCCCAGTCGCGCA
GAGTCTGAATGTGCTTGTTGATAGCGGCCCTGGACATGCCCAGGGTTTCTCCCAGCTGTTCGCCACTATG
GAACTCGCCATTAGCCAGGAGAGCGATCAGCTTCAGAGGCACAGTATTGTCTTTGCTAGCGGTGCTGTCC
AGGCCCAGCAGGGGGTTGGGGATGGGCTTGCCGCCCACTTTGTACAAGAAAGTTGGGGTTGGGTCTAGGG
TGTCCTCAAACAGGCTGAGGAGGTTCCGAGGCTCAAAGGAGGGGAAGGAGCCCCGAGGAGGCTCTGAGTT
GATGTCACTTAGGTCCAGGGCATCCCTGGGTGTGCACCTGCTCCGGGGGGTGGAGGTGCTCCCCACAGTC
CGGGCCAGGACAGCCTCAGGGGAGAGTGAAGGCCCTAGGCTGTCGTCATCCCAGTTGCTGGAGAGGCTGC
TGTCCAGGAGCAAACTGCAGGGTGGTGAGCCAGGCGGGGTGGCTGGCGGGCCCAGGGGCTGTAGCCAGCT
GGCAGGGTGAGCCAGCCCATGCCAGAGCCAGCAGAGCAGGGCAAGCAGGGCCTGCCACAGGGCCCACCCT
CGGCTCAGGCCTCCGCTGCCATGCACCACAGCACACCCCAGGCCCGCGGCTGCCTCAACACAGGCAGTGC
CAGCAGGCCTCGGCCGTGGCCCGCAGCTTGGGGTCTGGCTCCAGCATCATGACAAAGACAGAACGCAGCT
CGGAAGACAGACCGGCAGTGAACTCAGGGGGCAGGTAGCCCTGGCGCAGCTGCTGCCAGCCCTCCCCACC
GGTGGGGGCAGCTCCATGTTGCATGCACTTCCAGGATGTGAGCCCAGACTGAACAACATCCGCTGCTGTC
CCATAGGAGCCCTGCAGCAGCTCGGGGGCCATGTAACGGGGGTCTTCCTTCTTGGACCTCACAGCTCTGC
TGTACCCAGCTCAACAGCAGTCGAGTTCACCAGCTGCAACGGACCNGGGACCCAAGGAAGATGTTGGCAA
GGCTTTGACATCNAAN
